Addgene plasmid #244447: TaHKT1_pYES2
Purpose: High-copy episomal vector for galactose-inducible expression of TaHKT1 protein in Saccharomyces cerevisiae.
Depositing lab: Julian Schroeder. Depositing organization: University of California, San Diego (UCSD). Publication: Structure and transport mechanism of a high-affinity potassium uptake transporter from higher plants. Schachtman DP, Schroeder JI. Nature. 1994 Aug 25;370(6491):655-8. doi: 10.1038/370655a0. PubMed 8065452.
Backbone
  Vector backbone: pYES2
  Backbone size w/o insert (bp): 5971
  Total vector size (bp): 8002
  Vector type: Yeast Expression
Growth in bacteria
  Bacterial resistance: Ampicillin, 100 μg/mL
  Growth temperature: 37°C
  Growth strain: DH5alpha
  Copy number: High Copy
Gene/Insert
  Gene/Insert name: TaHKT1
  Species: Triticum aestivum
  Insert size (bp): 2031
  Promoter: T7 promoter
  Cloning method: Unknown
  Sequencing primers: 5′ TAATACGACTCACTATAGGG
Terms and licenses: Academic/Nonprofit Terms; Industry Terms: Not Available to Industry
How to cite: TaHKT1_pYES2 was a gift from Julian Schroeder (Addgene plasmid # 244447 ; http://n2t.net/addgene:244447 ; RRID:Addgene_244447)
