[The description below was written by a language model from this plasmid's Addgene catalogue record and pLannotate feature annotations shown in this document.]
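Description:
TaHKT1_pYES2 is a high-copy episomal yeast expression plasmid built on the pYES2 backbone (about 8.0 kb in total), catalogued as a vector for galactose-inducible production of the wheat (Triticum aestivum) transporter TaHKT1 in Saccharomyces cerevisiae. It is a shuttle vector. In E. coli it replicates from a high-copy ColE1/pUC-type origin and is selected through the AmpR β-lactamase gene. In yeast it is maintained by the 2μ origin, with an adjacent fragment of 2μ-derived sequence, and selected by URA3, which complements uracil auxotrophy and can be counterselected with 5-FOA. An f1 origin is also present, allowing single-stranded DNA production.

The expression cassette runs on the reverse strand. The GAL1 promoter, which is regulated by Gal4 and induced by galactose, is followed by a T7 promoter, a short polylinker remnant, a 2,031 bp open reading frame and the CYC1 transcription terminator. The catalogue lists T7 as the promoter, but in this layout GAL1 drives expression in yeast, while the T7 site serves for in vitro transcription or as a sequencing primer site. No epitope tags or reporters are annotated.

There is one important discrepancy. The ORF matches the recorded insert size exactly, yet the automated annotation of the sequenced plasmid identifies it as KAT1, the Arabidopsis thaliana inward-rectifying, voltage-gated potassium channel, not as a wheat HKT transporter. The record gives no way to tell whether this is an annotation-database artefact or a real difference between the catalogue entry and the deposited sequence, so the insert identity should be confirmed before use. Either way, the design suits functional expression of a plant potassium transport protein in yeast, but the record does not describe specific assays.
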