Features (pLannotate 1.2.2; 15 found; start..end, strand, type, name):
      1..589     +  rep_origin     ori: high-copy-number ColE1/pMB1/pBR322/pUC origin of replication
    772..825     +  CDS            lacI (fragment): lac repressor; lacI; The lac repressor binds to the lac operator to inhibit transcription in E. coli. This inhibition can be relieved by adding lactose or isopropyl-β-D-thiogalactopyranoside (IPTG).
    837..1084    -  terminator     CYC1 terminator: S. cerevisiae CYC1; transcription terminator for CYC1
   1261..3291    -  CDS            KAT1: KAT1_ARATH - Experimental evidence at protein level: Swiss-Prot protein existence level 1. Highly selective inward-rectifying potassium channel. This voltage-gated channel could mediate long-term potassium influx into guard cells leading to stomatal opening. Assuming opened or closed conformations in response to the voltage difference across the membrane, the channel is activated by hyperpolarization. The channel activity is enhanced upon external acidification. Also permeable to ammonium ions. Blocked by tetraethylammonium and barium ions. From Arabidopsis thaliana (Mouse-ear cress).
   3308..3339    -  misc_feature   MCS (fragment): pBluescript multiple cloning site
   3342..3360    -  promoter       T7 promoter: promoter for bacteriophage T7 RNA polymerase
   3392..3833    -  promoter       GAL1 promoter: S. cerevisiae GAL1; inducible promoter, regulated by Gal4
   3855..4283    +  rep_origin     f1 ori (sequence partly withheld): f1 bacteriophage origin of replication; arrow indicates direction of (+) strand synthesis
   4379..5256    +  rep_origin     2μ ori: yeast 2μ plasmid origin of replication
   5410..5790    -  CDS            RAF1 (fragment): RAF_YEAST - Experimental evidence at transcript level: Swiss-Prot protein existence level 2. Antagonizes transcriptional repression of recombinase FLP by REP1-REP2. May play a role in plasmid partitioning. From Saccharomyces cerevisiae (strain ATCC 204508 / S288c) (Baker's yeast).
   5828..5851    +  promoter       tet promoter (fragment): E. coli promoter for tetracycline efflux protein gene
   5857..6072    +  promoter       URA3 promoter: S. cerevisiae URA3
   6073..6876    +  CDS            URA3: orotidine-5'-phosphate decarboxylase, required for uracil biosynthesis; S. cerevisiae URA3; yeast auxotrophic marker, counterselectable with 5-fluoroorotic acid (5-FOA)
   6955..6971    +  promoter       AmpR promoter (fragment): bla
   6972..7832    +  CDS            AmpR: β-lactamase; bla; confers resistance to ampicillin, carbenicillin, and related antibiotics
>Addgene plasmid #244447 | TaHKT1_pYES2 | addgene full sequence | sequence record 487259 | Addgene NGS Result
TTGAGATCCTTTTTTTCTGCGCGTAATCTGCTGCTTGCAAACAAAAAAACCACCGCTACCAGCGGTGGTT
TGTTTGCCGGATCAAGAGCTACCAACTCTTTTTCCGAAGGTAACTGGCTTCAGCAGAGCGCAGATACCAA
ATACTGTTCTTCTAGTGTAGCCGTAGTTAGGCCACCACTTCAAGAACTCTGTAGCACCGCCTACATACCT
CGCTCTGCTAATCCTGTTACCAGTGGCTGCTGCCAGTGGCGATAAGTCGTGTCTTACCGGGTTGGACTCA
AGACGATAGTTACCGGATAAGGCGCAGCGGTCGGGCTGAACGGGGGGTTCGTGCACACAGCCCAGCTTGG
AGCGAACGACCTACACCGAACTGAGATACCTACAGCGTGAGCTATGAGAAAGCGCCACGCTTCCCGAAGG
GAGAAAGGCGGACAGGTATCCGGTAAGCGGCAGGGTCGGAACAGGAGAGCGCACGAGGGAGCTTCCAGGG
GGAAACGCCTGGTATCTTTATAGTCCTGTCGGGTTTCGCCACCTCTGACTTGAGCGTCGATTTTTGTGAT
GCTCGTCAGGGGGGCGGAGCCTATGGAAAAACGCCAGCAACGCGGCCTTTTTACGGTTCCTGGCCTTTTG
CTGGCCTTTTGCTCACATGTTCTTTCCTGCGTTATCCCCTGATTCTGTGGATAACCGTATTACCGCCTTT
GAGTGAGCTGATACCGCTCGCCGCAGCCGAACGACCGAGCGCAGCGAGTCAGTGAGCGAGGAAGCGGAAG
AGCGCCCAATACGCAAACCGCCTCTCCCCGCGCGTTGGCCGATTCATTAATGCAGGGCCGCAGCTTGCAA
ATTAAAGCCTTCGAGCGTCCCAAAACCTTCTCAAGCAAGGTTTTCAGTATAATGTTACATGCGTACACGC
GTCTGTACAGAAAAAAAAGAAAAATTTGAAATATAAATAACGTTCTTAATACTAACATAACTATAAAAAA
ATAAATAGGGACCTAGACTTCAGGTTGTCTAACTCCTTCCTTTTCGGTTAGAGCGGATGTGGGGGGAGGG
CGTGAATGTAAGCGTGACATAACTAATTACATGATGCGGCCGCTCGAGCTACGTCAGGGTTTTTTTTTTT
TTTTTTTTTTTTTTTTTTTTTTTTTTTTTTTTTTTTTTTTTTTTTTTTTTGATAATCATAGACTTTTCTA
TGAAACCGGGTAAAAATACATTATCTGCAGATATACATGCTCTATAAATGAAGTCGAGTTTTCAAACTCA
ATTTGATGAAAAATACAAATGATCACCATCCCAAATGACATCTAAATCATCAATCTCAGCGTTGTCCGCA
TTGGTGATCTTTGTGAAGTTGCAGCCTCCAAACTTCTCACTTGCAAGTCTTAGAAGCTCTTCTATGGATG
ATGGTAAGAGTATCAACTTCCCGTTCTTGCTCTCAGACATCATGTGGATGGTAACTCTCTTTTCTTCTCG
TTTGCATGGCTTGATGATTTGGTTGCTTGAGCTGCAATATGGATCTTTTTTCGATGAATCGTTAGCGTAA
CTTCTTCCAGCGGTTTCACTACTTGATCTTTCCACTTTGGCTCTCTCTATCTTTTGTTCCTTAAGTATCT
TCTTAACCATTTCAGTATCTTCCTTGTGAATCGCATCCATTAGAGCAGTGTCGGAAGTCGGATTCGTAAC
ATCTAAACCATAGCCATCTTTTCTTGAATCTCTCCACTCTTCCCATCCCATGCTTTTGAAATCTCTGTTT
TCGTGACCACTAGTATTCGAATCATCTATTGCTATTGACTGTTGCCCTCTAAGTTTCATGAAGAGATTGT
TCATGATGACTCGTCCATCGTCAGCATGAGCATGCATCGCACTCATCAGCGATGTTCTGCTTATCCGCAG
TATTTGAGATAGCTCGGTTGTTCTTACTGTGAATGGTTGTGGTCTATAGTATAAAACTCCAACCTCTCCA
AATGTTTCTCCAATTACTGCTTTCCCTTGAAACTGATCATGTCCATCAACGTAGACAGTGAAGTCCACTG
CTCCTGACACCAGAATGTAAAGATCAGTAGGAGCTTCGTTTTGTAGAATTATATCTTCTTTTGGTGGGAA
ATACTCAGCGTCTATATCTGAAACCAATTGAAAGAGGAAGTTACGAGAAACTCCTTGAAAGAGGTAAATG
TTGTGAACAATGGGGAAGAATAAATAGTTTGCAATGCTTGACCGGATTGCTTTTGGCAGATTGTTCAAGG
TCTCTTGTTGTTTCAAGCCCTCTGTTTTGAACTTTAAGCAAATGTGTGATAACATTTGATCTTGTATGTC
ATGTGGGAGTTGATTTCTAGAAGCAAACTCTGAAGCAGCTCTCACTGAATCCCTAAAGGTTCTGGTTCGG
CTAGTCCAATGAACGACGAGGTTGGTCATATTTCCAATGAGGTAAGCTGTCAAACCGAGGTTGAACATCA
TGAAGAAAATGTCAAAAAGCATTTCTCTTGGGTTCTCAGCATGAAAATCTCCATATCCCGTGGTCGTTAA
TGTCGTAATGGACCAGTAAAGAGCAGTCACATATCTATTCCATAGACTTGCTTCTTTGAAATTTGGATAC
ACAGCTCCAATCCATGTCTTTCTTGGATTAGGATATCTATCTGCAATCAGGTAGTTGAAACATCCAGCAC
AATGTATAGCGAACAAAGTGACCGAAATGAGTTTTGTGCAACGTATCCAGAAATAGTTGAAACGGATATC
TTTCTCAAGCCTTGCAAATAGCGAGCTAACTCGCCGGAGACGCCATAACCTGAGCATGCTAAGAATTCTG
AATCCTAGTTCGCTTCCGTTGTAGTTAAACAAGAGGCTTAGTGGCTGAAATGGTGCTGTGGAACAAACAT
CGAAAGCGAACCACGTCGAAAGGTACCTTATTGCTATTTTCTTAGGACTGTCAACTAGAAGATAGGAGTG
GCTATCGAGATAAGCGACGAAGAAGGTGAGAATAATATCAATGGCGAAGAAGCCATTAACAATGTTGTCG
ATGATGAAAATCGCGTCTTTTTTATAGGTGATGAAAGCAAATTGAAATGGGCAAATCCAAGCTGAGTAAA
TAACTAGTAATACTAGCCACATCTCCCACGCTCTGTAACGTGGATTAAAAGGAGAGATTATGTGTTTGCG
GAGCTTAGTAGATTGGTTGATCCTGGCTCCAAGAGATGGTAGAAGATCGGCAGAGAGGAAACTACTCTGT
TTTATGGTGTCTATATTGTATTCCTCGACGCAGAATCTTTCGAAGAAATTTCGAGTCCAAGAGATCGACA
TCTTTTCCCTGACGTAGCTCGAGGTCGACGGTATCGATAAGCTTAATATTCCCTATAGTGAGTCGTATTA
CAGCTGCTAGTAGTCCGATCCGGGGTTTTTTCTCCTTGACGTTAAAGTATAGAGGTATATTAACAATTTT
TTGTTGATACTTTTATTACATTTGAATAAGAAGTAATACAAACCGAAAATGTTGAAAGTATTAGTTAAAG
TGGTTATGCAGTTTTTGCATTTATATATCTGTTAATAGATCAAAAATCATCGCTTCGCTGATTAATTACC
CCAGAAATAAGGCTAAAAAACTAATCGCATTATCATCCTATGGTTGTTAATTTGATTCGTTCATTTGAAG
GTTTGTGGGGCCAGGTTACTGCCAATTTTTCCTCTTCATAACCATAAAAGCTAGTATTGTAGAATCTTTA
TTGTTCGGAGCAGTGCGGCGCGAGGCACATCTGCGTTTCAGGAACGCGACCGGTGAAGACGAGGACGCAC
GGAGGAGAGTCTTCCTTCGGAGGGCTGTCACCCGCTCGGCGGCTTCTAATCCGTGGACTAGTGGATCGAT
CCCC
[124 nt withheld, positions 3855-3978]
C
[91 nt withheld, positions 3980-4070]
A
[49 nt withheld, positions 4072-4120]
CCTTTGACGTTGGAGTCCACGTTCTTT
[37 nt withheld, positions 4148-4184]
ACCCTATCTCGGTCTATTCTTTTGATTTATAAGGGATTTTGCCGATTTCGGCCTATTGGTTAAAAAATGA
GCTGATTTAACAAAAATTTAACGCGAATTTTAACAAAATATTAACGCTTACAATTTAAATATTTGCTTAT
ACAATCT
[37 nt withheld, positions 4332-4368]
GGAGCTTCCCATTGCGAATACCGCTTCCACAAACATTGCTCAAAAGTATCTCTTTGCTATATATCTCTGT
GCTATATCCCTATATAACCTACCCATCCACCTTTCGCTCCTTGAACTTGCATCTAAACTCGACCTCTACA
TTTTTTATGTTTATCTCTAGTATTACTCTTTAGACAAAAAAATTGTAGTAAGAACTATTCATAGAGTGAA
TCGAAAACAATACGAAAATGTAAACATTTCCTATACGTAGTATATAGAGACAAAATAGAAGAAACCGTTC
ATAATTTTCTGACCAATGAAGAATCATCAACGCTATCACTTTCTGTTCACAAAGTATGCGCAATCCACAT
CGGTATAGAATATAATCGGGGATGCCTTTATCTTGAAAAAATGCACCCGCAGCTTCGCTAGTAATCAGTA
AACGCGGGAAGTGGAGTCAGGCTTTTTTTATGGAAGAGAAAATAGACACCAAAGTAGCCTTCTTCTAACC
TTAACGGACCTACAGTGCAAAAAGTTATCAAGAGACTGCATTATAGAGCGCACAAAGGAGAAAAAAAGTA
ATCTAAGATGCTTTGTTAGAAAAATAGCGCTCTCGGGATGCATTTTTGTAGAACAAAAAAGAAGTATAGA
TTCTTTGTTGGTAAAATAGCGCTCTCGCGTTGCATTTCTGTTCTGTAAAAATGCAGCTCAGATTCTTTGT
TTGAAAAATTAGCGCTCTCGCGTTGCATTTTTGTTTTACAAAAATGAAGCACAGATTCTTCGTTGGTAAA
ATAGCGCTTTCGCGTTGCATTTCTGTTCTGTAAAAATGCAGCTCAGATTCTTTGTTTGAAAAATTAGCGC
TCTCGCGTTGCATTTTTGTTCTACAAAATGAAGCACAGATGCTTCGTTAACAAAGATATGCTATTGAAGT
GCAAGATGGAAACGCAGAAAATGAACCGGGGATGCGACGTGCAAGATTACCTATGCAATAGATGCAATAG
TTTCTCCAGGAACCGAAATACATACATTGTCTTCCGTAAAGCGCTAGACTATATATTATTATACAGGTTC
AAATATACTATCTGTTTCAGGGAAAACTCCCAGGTTCGGATGTTCAAAATTCAATGATGGGTAACAAGTA
CGATCGTAAATCTGTAAAACAGTTTGTCGGATATTAGGCTGTATCTCCTCAAAGCGTATTCGAATATCAT
TGAGAAGCTGCAGCGTCACATCGGATAATAATGATGGCAGCCATTGTAGAAGTGCCTTTTGCATTTCTAG
TCTCTTTCTCGGTCTAGCTAGTTTTACTACATCGCGAAGATAGAATCTTAGATCACACTGCCTTTGCTGA
GCTGGATCAATAGAGTAACAAAAGAGTGGTAAGGCCTCGTTAAAGGACAAGGACCTGAGCGGAAGTGTAT
CGTACAGTAGACGGAGTATACTAGGTATAGTCTATAGTCCGTGGAATTAATTCTCATGTTTGACAGCTTA
TCATCGATAAGCTAGCTTTTCAATTCATCATTTTTTTTTTATTCTTTTTTTTGATTTCGGTTTCCTTGAA
ATTTTTTTGATTCGGTAATCTCCGAACAGAAGGAAGAACGAAGGAAGGAGCACAGACTTAGATTGGTATA
TATACGCATATGTAGTGTTGAAGAAACATGAAATTGCCCAGTATTCTTAACCCAACTGCACAGAACAAAA
ACCTGCAGGAAACGAAGATAAATCATGTCGAAAGCTACATATAAGGAACGTGCTGCTACTCATCCTAGTC
CTGTTGCTGCCAAGCTATTTAATATCATGCACGAAAAGCAAACAAACTTGTGTGCTTCATTGGATGTTCG
TACCACCAAGGAATTACTGGAGTTAGTTGAAGCATTAGGTCCCAAAATTTGTTTACTAAAAACACATGTG
GATATCTTGACTGATTTTTCCATGGAGGGCACAGTTAAGCCGCTAAAGGCATTATCCGCCAAGTACAATT
TTTTACTCTTCGAAGACAGAAAATTTGCTGACATTGGTAATACAGTCAAATTGCAGTACTCTGCGGGTGT
ATACAGAATAGCAGAATGGGCAGACATTACGAATGCACACGGTGTGGTGGGCCCAGGTATTGTTAGCGGT
TTGAAGCAGGCGGCAGAAGAAGTAACAAAGGAACCTAGAGGCCTTTTGATGTTAGCAGAATTGTCATGCA
AGGGCTCCCTATCTACTGGAGAATATACTAAGGGTACTGTTGACATTGCGAAGAGCGACAAAGATTTTGT
TATCGGCTTTATTGCTCAAAGAGACATGGGTGGAAGAGATGAAGGTTACGATTGGTTGATTATGACACCC
GGTGTGGGTTTAGATGACAAGGGAGACGCATTGGGTCAACAGTATAGAACCGTGGATGATGTGGTCTCTA
CAGGATCTGACATTATTATTGTTGGAAGAGGACTATTTGCAAAGGGAAGGGATGCTAAGGTAGAGGGTGA
ACGTTACAGAAAAGCAGGCTGGGAAGCATATTTGAGAAGATGCGGCCAGCAAAACTAAAAAACTGTATTA
TAAGTAAATGCATGTATACTAAACTCACAAATTAGAGCTTCAATTTAATTATATCAGTTATTACCCATTG
AAAAAGGAAGAGTATGAGTATTCAACATTTCCGTGTCGCCCTTATTCCCTTTTTTGCGGCATTTTGCCTT
CCTGTTTTTGCTCACCCAGAAACGCTGGTGAAAGTAAAAGATGCTGAAGATCAGTTGGGTGCACGAGTGG
GTTACATCGAACTGGATCTCAACAGCGGTAAGATCCTTGAGAGTTTTCGCCCCGAAGAACGTTTTCCAAT
GATGAGCACTTTTAAAGTTCTGCTATGTGGCGCGGTATTATCCCGTATTGACGCCGGGCAAGAGCAACTC
GGTCGCCGCATACACTATTCTCAGAATGACTTGGTTGAGTACTCACCAGTCACAGAAAAGCATCTTACGG
ATGGCATGACAGTAAGAGAATTATGCAGTGCTGCCATAACCATGAGTGATAACACTGCGGCCAACTTACT
TCTGACAACGATCGGAGGACCGAAGGAGCTAACCGCTTTTTTGCACAACATGGGGGATCATGTAACTCGC
CTTGATCGTTGGGAACCGGAGCTGAATGAAGCCATACCAAACGACGAGCGTGACACCACGATGCCTGTAG
CAATGGCAACAACGTTGCGCAAACTATTAACTGGCGAACTACTTACTCTAGCTTCCCGGCAACAATTAAT
AGACTGGATGGAGGCGGATAAAGTTGCAGGACCACTTCTGCGCTCGGCCCTTCCGGCTGGCTGGTTTATT
GCTGATAAATCTGGAGCCGGTGAGCGTGGGTCTCGCGGTATCATTGCAGCACTGGGGCCAGATGGTAAGC
CCTCCCGTATCGTAGTTATCTACACGACGGGGAGTCAGGCAACTATGGATGAACGAAATAGACAGATCGC
TGAGATAGGTGCCTCACTGATTAAGCATTGGTAACTGTCAGACCAAGTTTACTCATATATACTTTAGATT
GATTTAAAACTTCATTTTTAATTTAAAAGGATCTAGGTGAAGATCCTTTTTGATAATCTCATGACCAAAA
TCCCTTAACGTGAGTTTTCGTTCCACTGAGCGTCAGACCCCGTAGAAAAGATCAAAGGATCTTC
